>Addgene plasmid #23641 | pDONR223-RPS6KA4 | depositor partial sequence | sequence record 10682 | Author sequence
ATGGGGGACGAGGACGACGATGAGAGCTGCGCCGTGGAGCTGCGGATCACAGAAGCCAACCTGACCGGGC
ACGAGGAGAAGGTGAGCGTGGAGAACTTCGAGCTGCTCAAGGTGCTGGGCACGGGAGCCTACGGCAAGGT
GTTCCTGGTGCGGAAGGCGGGCGGGCACGACGCGGGGAAGCTGTACGCCATGAAGGTGCTGCGCAAGGCG
GCGCTGGTGCAGCGCGCCAAGACGCAGGAGCACACGCGCACCGAGCGCTCGGTGCTGGAGCTGGTGCGCC
AGGCGCCCTTCCTGGTCACGCTGCACTACGCTTTCCAGACGGATGCCAAGCTGCACCTCATCCTGGACTA
TGTGAGCGGCGGGGAGATGTTCACCCACCTCTACCAGCGCCAGTACTTCAAGGAGGCTGAGGTGCGCGTG
TATGGGGGTGAGATCGTGCTGGCCCTGGAACACCTGCACAAGCTCGGCATCATTTACCGAGACCTGAAAC
TGGAGAATGTGCTGCTGGACTCCGAGGGCCACATTGTCCTCACGGACTTCGGGCTGAGCAAGGAGTTCCT
GACGGAGGAGAAAGAGCGGACCTTCTCCTTCTGTGGCACCATCGAGTACATGGCCCCCGAAATCATCCGT
AGCAAGACGGGGCATGGCAAGGCTGTGGACTGGTGGAGCCTGGGCATCTTGCTCTTCGAGCTGCTGACGG
GGGCCTCGCCCTTCACCCTGGAGGGCGAGAGGAACACGCAGGCTGAGGTGTCTCGACGGATCCTGAAGTG
CTCCCCTCCCTTCCCCCCTCGGATCGGGCCCGTGGCGCAGGACCTGCTGCAGCGGCTGCTTTGTAAGGAT
CCTAAGAAGCGATTGGGCGCGGGGCCCCAGGGGGCACAAGAAGTCCGGAACCATCCCTTCTTCCAGGGCC
TCGATTGGGTGGCTCTGGCTGCCAGGAAGATTCCAGCCCCATTCCGGCCCCAAATCCGCTCAGAGCTGGA
TGTGGGCAACTTTGCGGAGGAATTCACTCGGCTGGAGCCTGTCTACTCACCCCCTGGCAGCCCCCCACCT
GGGGACCCCCGAATCTTTCAGGGATACTCCTTTGTGGCACCCTCCATTCTCTTTGACCACAACAACGCGG
CCGAGATCATGTGCAAAATCCGCGAGGGGCGCTTCTCCCTTGACGGGGAGGCCTGGCAGGGTGTATCCGA
GGAAGCCAAGGAGCTGGTCCGAGGGCTCCTGACCGTGGACCCCGCCAAGCGGCTGAAGCTCGAGGGACTG
CGGGGCAGCTCGTGGCTGCAGGACGGCAGCGCGCGCTCCTCGCCCCCGCTCCGGACGCCCGACGTGCTCG
AGTCCTCTGGGCCCGCAGTGCGCTCGGGTCTCAACGCCACCTTCATGGCATTCAACCGGGGCAAGCGGGA
GGGCTTCTTCCTGAAGAGCGTGGAGAACGCACCCCTGGCCAAGCGGCGGAAGCAGAAGCTGCGGAGCGCC
ACCGCCTCCCGCCGGGGCTCCCCTGCACCAGCCAACCCGGGCCGAGCCCCCGTCGCCGCCAAAGGGGCCC
CCCGCCGAGCCAACGGCCCCCTGCCCCCCTCCTAA
