>Addgene plasmid #23641 | pDONR223-RPS6KA4 | addgene partial sequence | sequence record 29473 | 23641 with M13pUC-fwd
TTTTATTTTGACTGATAGTGACCTGTTCGTTGCAACAAATTGATGAGCAATGCTTTTTTATAATGCCAAC
TTTGTACAAAAAAGTTGGCATGGGGGACGAGGACGACGATGAGAGCTGCGCCGTGGAGCTGCGGATCACA
GAAGCCAACCTGACCGGGCACGAGGAGAAGGTGAGCGTGGAGAACTTCGAGCTGCTCAAGGTGCTGGGCA
CGGGAGCCTACGGCAAGGTGTTCCTGGTGCGGAAGGCGGGCGGGCACGACGCGGGGAAGCTGTACGCCAT
GAAGGTGCTGCGCAAGGCGGCGCTGGTGCAGCGCGCCAAGACGCAGGAGCACACGCGCACCGAGCGCTCG
GTGCTGGAGCTGGTGCGCCAGGCGCCCTTCCTGGTCACGCTGCACTACGCTTTCCAGACGGATGCCAAGC
TGCACCTCATCCTGGACTATGTGAGCGGCGGGGAGATGTTCACCCACCTCTACCAGCGCCAGTACTTCAA
GGAGGCTGAGGTGCGCGTGTATGGGGGTGAGATCGTGCTGGCCCTGGAACACCTGCACAAGCTCGGCATC
ATTTACCGAGACCTGAAACTGGAGAATGTGCTGCTGGACTCCGAGGGCCACATTGTCCTCACGGACTTCG
GGCTGAG
