[The description below was written by a language model from this plasmid's Addgene catalogue record.]
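Description:
pDONR223-RPS6KA4 is a Gateway entry-type clone built on the pDONR223 donor vector backbone (Invitrogen; 5005 bp without insert), carrying the open reading frame of human RPS6KA4, the ribosomal protein S6 kinase 90 kDa polypeptide 4, also known as MSK2 or RSK-B. The recorded insert is 1575 bp and was introduced by Gateway recombination. The plasmid is maintained in E. coli as a high-copy plasmid under spectinomycin selection. No feature table accompanies the record, so the origin of replication, the exact attachment sites flanking the ORF and other backbone elements are not itemised. M13 forward and reverse priming sites on either side of the insert are listed for sequence verification.

The key design feature is that the ORF lacks a stop codon. This "open" configuration means that when the insert is moved by Gateway recombination into a destination vector, it can be read through in frame into a C-terminal epitope tag and stop codon supplied by that vector. No promoter for expressing the ORF is recorded, and the depositors state that the plasmid should not be transfected directly; it serves purely as a shuttle and archival source of the coding sequence. The depositors point to a companion set of four lentiviral destination vectors (pLX301 to pLX304), obtained separately, for expressing such ORFs in mammalian cells. The clone belongs to a kit of such ORF clones and is associated with a study of resistance to RAF inhibition through MAP kinase pathway reactivation.
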