Addgene plasmid #23641: pDONR223-RPS6KA4
Depositing lab: William Hahn & David Root. Depositing organization: Dana-Farber Cancer Institute. Publication: COT drives resistance to RAF inhibition through MAP kinase pathway reactivation. Johannessen CM, Boehm JS, Kim SY, Thomas SR, Wardwell L, Johnson LA, Emery CM, Stransky N, Cogdill AP, Barretina J, Caponigro G, Hieronymus H, Murray RR, Salehi-Ashtiani K, Hill DE, Vidal M, Zhao JJ, Yang X, Alkan O, Kim S, Harris JL, Wilson CJ, Myer VE, Finan PM, Root DE, Roberts TM, Golub T, Flaherty KT, Dummer R, Weber BL, Sellers WR, Schlegel R, Wargo JA, Hahn WC, Garraway LA. Nature. 2010 Dec 16;468(7326):968-72. doi: 10.1038/nature09627 PubMed 21107320.
Backbone
  Vector backbone: pDONR223
  Backbone manufacturer: Invitrogen
  Backbone size w/o insert (bp): 5005
  Vector type: Gateway Donor vector
Growth in bacteria
  Bacterial resistance: Spectinomycin, 50 μg/mL
  Growth temperature: 37°C
  Growth strain: DH5alpha
  Copy number: High Copy
Gene/Insert
  Gene/Insert name: RPS6KA4 (alt name: ribosomal protein S6 kinase, 90kDa, polypeptide 4)
  Species: H. sapiens (human)
  Insert size (bp): 1575
  Entrez Gene: RPS6KA4 (a.k.a. MSK2, RSK-B)
  Cloning method: Gateway Cloning
  Sequencing primers: 5′ M13pUC-fwd; 3′ M13rev
Terms and licenses: Academic/Nonprofit Terms; Industry Terms: Not Available to Industry
Depositor comments: The ORF has no Stop codon. This design enables easy recombination into a destination vector to add an epitope tag of choice and Stop codon to the ORF. Do NOT use this plasmid directly for transfections. A set of 4 custom lentiviral vectors is available ( pLX301 (http://www.addgene.org/25895/) , pLX302 (http://www.addgene.org/25896/) , pLX303 (http://www.addgene.org/25897/) , pLX304 (http://www.addgene.org/25890/) ) to be used to express these ORFs in mammalian cells. These plasmids are not included in the kit and must be ordered separately.
How to cite: pDONR223-RPS6KA4 was a gift from William Hahn & David Root (Addgene plasmid # 23641 ; http://n2t.net/addgene:23641 ; RRID:Addgene_23641)
